>Addgene plasmid #149194 | pGBW-m4046651 | addgene full sequence | sequence record 307332 | Addgene NGS Result
GGTCGGAGGCTTTTGACTTTCTGCTATGGAGGTCAGGTATGATTTAAATGGTCAGTTAGAGCGGCCGCCC
CACACACCATAGCTTCAAAATGTTTCTACTCCTTTTTTACTCTTCCAGATTTTCTCGGACTCCGCGCATC
GCCGTACCACTTCAAAACACCCAAGCACAGCATACTAAATTTCCCCTCTTTCTTCCTCTAGGGTGTCGTT
AATTACCCGTACTAAAGGTTTGGAAAAGAAAAAAGAGACCGCCTCGTTTCTTTTTCTTCGTCGAAAAAGG
CAATAAAAATTTTTATCACGTTTCTTTTTCTTGAAAATTTTTTTTTTTGATTTTTTTCTCTTTCGATGAC
CTCCCATTGATATTTAAGTTAATAAACGGTCTTCAATTTCTCAAGTTTCAGTTTCATTTTTCTTGTTCTA
TTACAACTTTTTTTACTTCTTGCTCATTAGAAAGAAAGCATAGCAATCTAATCTAAGTTTTAATTACAAA
ATGATCGAGTTATCCTTGATAGATTTCTATCTATGTTTTTTGGCATTCCTGCTTTTTCTCGTGTTGATTA
TGTTGATTATCTTCTGGTTCAGTTTAGAATTGCAAGACCATAATGAAACATGCCACGCCTAAACAGGCCC
CTTTTCCTTTGTCGATATCATGTAATTAGTTATGTCACGCTTACATTCACGCCCTCCTCCCACATCCGCT
CTAACCGAAAAGGAAGGAGTTAGACAACCTGAAGTCTAGGTCCCTATTTATTTTTTTTAATAGTTATGTT
AGTATTAAGAACGTTATTTATATTTCAAATTTTTCTTTTTTTTCTGTACAAAGCGGCCGCCGAACCACTA
GTGCACTGCAGTACACGGTTTCCTTGAAATTTTTTTGATTCGGTAATCTCCGAACAGAAGGAAGAACGAA
GGAAGGAGCACAGACTTAGATTGGTATATATACGCATATGTAGTGTTGAAGAAACATGAAATTGCCCAGT
ATTCTTAACCCAACTGCACAGAACAAAAACGTGCAGGAAACGAAGATAAATCATGTCGAAAGCTACATAT
AAGGAACGTGCTGCTACTCATCCTAGTCCTGTTGCTGCCAAGCTATTTAATATCATGCACGAAAAGCAAA
CAAACTTGTGTGCTTCATTGGATGTTCGTACCACCAAGGAATTACTGGAGTTAGTTGAAGCATTAGGTCC
CAAAATTTGTTTACTAAAAACACATGTGGATATCTTGACTGATTTTTCCATGGAGGGCACAGTTAAGCCG
CTAAAGGCATTATCCGCCAAGTACAATTTTTTACTCTTCGAGGACAGAAAATTTGCTGACATTGGTAATA
CAGTCAAATTGCAGTACTCTGCGGGTGTATACAGAATAGCAGAATGGGCAGACATTACGAATGCACACGG
TGTGGTGGGCCCAGGTATTGTTAGCGGTTTGAAGCAGGCGGCAGAAGAAGTAACAAAGGAACCTAGAGGC
CTTTTGATGTTAGCAGAATTGTCATGCAAGGGCTCCCTATCTACTGGAGAATATACTAAGGGTACTGTTG
ACATTGCGAAGAGCGACAAAGATTTTGTTATCGGCTTTATTGCTCAAAGAGACATGGGTGGAAGAGATGA
AGGTTACGATTGGTTGATTATGACACCCGGTGTGGGTTTAGATGACAAGGGAGATGCATTGGGTCAACAG
TATAGAACCGTGGATGATGTGGTTTCTACAGGATCTGACATTATTATTGTTGGAAGAGGACTATTTGCAA
AGGGAAGGGATGCTAAGGTAGAGGGTGAACGTTACAGAAAAGCAGGCTGGGAAGCATATTTGAGAAGATG
CGGCCAGCAAAACTAAAAAACTGTATTATAAGTAAATGCATGTATACTAAACTCACAAATTAGAGCTTCA
ATTTAATTATATCAGTTATTACCCGAGTAACGAAGCATCTGTGCTTCATTTTGTAGAACAAAAATGCAAC
GCGAGAGCGCTAATTTTTCAAACAAAGAATCTGAGCTGCATTTTTACAGAACAGAAATGCAACGCGAAAG
CGCTATTTTACCAACGAAGAATCTGTGCTTCATTTTTGTAAAACAAAAATGCAACGCGAGAGCGCTAATT
TTTCAAACAAAGAATCTGAGCTGCATTTTTACAGAACAGAAATGCAACGCGAGAGCGCTATTTTACCAAC
AAAGAATCTATACTTCTTTTTTGTTCTACAAAAATGCATCCCGAGAGCGCTATTTTTCTAACAAAGCATC
TTAGATTACTTTTTTTCTCCTTTGTGCGCTCTATAATGCAGTCTCTTGATAACTTTTTGCACTGTAGGTC
CGTTAAGGTTAGAAGAAGGCTACTTTGGTGTCTATTTTCTCTTCCATAAAAAAAGCCTGACTCCACTTCC
CGCGTTTACTGATTACTAGCGAAGCTGCGGGTGCATTTTTTCAAGATAAAGGCATCCCCGATTATATTCT
ATACCGATGTGGATTGCGCATACTTTGTGAACAGAAAGTGATAGCGTTGATGATTCTTCATTGGTCAGAA
AATTATGAACGGTTTCTTCTATTTTGTCTCTATATACTACGTATAGGAAATGTTTACATTTTCGTATTGT
TTTCGATTCACTCTATGAATAGTTCTTACTACAATTTTTTTGTCTAAAGAGTAATACTAGAGATAAACAT
AAAAAATGTAGAGGTCGAGTTTAGATGCAAGTTCAAGGAGCGAAAGGTGGATGGGTAGGTTATATAGGGA
TATAGCACAGAGATATATAGCAAAGAGATACTTTTGAGCAATGTTTGTGGAAGCGGTATTCGCAATATTT
TAGTAGCTCGTTACAGTCCGGTGCGTTTTTGGTTTTTTGAAAGTGCGTCATCAGAGCGCTTTTGGTTTTC
AAAAGCGCTCTGAAGTTCCTATACTTTCTAGCTAGAGAATAGGAACTTCCCGAGCGGCCGCGTGTTACAA
GCTTGACTCCAGCGTAACTGGACTGCAATCAACTCACTGGCTCACCTTCACGGGTGGGCCTTTCTTCGGT
AGAAAATCAAAGGATCTTCTTGAGATCCTTTTTTTCTGCGCGTAATCTGCTGCTTGCAAACAAAAAAACC
ACCGCTACCAGCGGTGGTTTGTTTGCCGGATCAAGAGCTACCAACTCTTTTTCCGAGGTAACTGGCTTCA
GCAGAGCGCAGATACCAAATACTGTTCTTCTAGTGTAGCCGTAGTTAGGCCACCACTTCAAGAACTCTGT
AGCACCGCCTACATACCTCGCTCTGCTAATCCTGTTACCAGTGGCTGCTGCCAGTGGCGATAAGTCGTGT
CTTACCGGGTTGGACTCAAGACGATAGTTACCGGATAAGGCGCAGCGGTCGGGCTGAACGGGGGGTTCGT
GCACACAGCCCAGCTTGGAGCGAACGACCTACACCGAACTGAGATACCTACAGCGTGAGCTATGAGAAAG
CGCCACGCTTCCCGAAGGGAGAAAGGCGGACAGGTATCCGGTAAGCGGCAGGGTCGGAACAGGAGAGCGC
ACGAGGGAGCTTCCAGGGGTAAACGCCTGGTATCTTTATAGTCCTGTCGGGTTTCGCCACCTCTGACTTG
AGCATCGATTTTTGTGATGCTCGTCAGGGGGGCGGAGCCTATGGAAAAACGCCAGCAACGCAGAAAGGCC
CACCCGAAGGTGAGCCAGGTGATTACATTTGGGCCCTCATCAGAGGTTTTCACCGTCATCACCGAAACGC
GCGAGGCAGCTGCGGTAAAGCTCATCAGCGTGGTCGTGAAGCGATTCACAGATGTCTGCCTGTTCATCCG
CGTCCAGCTCGTTGAGTTTCTCCAGAAGCGTTAATGTCTGGCTTCTGATAAAGCGGGCCATGTTAAGGGC
GGTTTTTTCCTGTTTGGTCACTTACCAATGCTTAATCAGTGAGGCACCTATCTCAGCGATCTGTCTATTT
CGTTCATCCATAGTTGCCTGACTCCCCGTCGTGTAGATAACTACGATGCGGGAGGGCTTACCATCTGGCC
CCAGTGCTGCAATGATACCGCGAGACCCACGCTCACCGGCTCCAGATTTATCAGCAATAAACCAGCCAGC
CGGGAGGGCCGAGCGCAGAAGTGATCCTGCAACTTTATCCGCCTCCATCCAGTCTATTAATTGTTGCCGG
GAAGCTAGAGTAAGTAGTTCGCCAGTTAATAGTTTGCGCAACGTTGTTGCCATTGCTACAGGCATCGTGG
TGTCACGCTCGTCGTTTGGTATGGCTTCATTCAGCTCCGGTTCCCAACGATCAAGGCGAGTTACATGATC
CCCCATGTTGTGCAAAAAAGCGGTTAGCTCCTTCGGTCCTCCGATCGTTGCCAGAAGTAAGTTGGCCGCA
GTGTTATCACTCATGGTTATGGCAGCACTGCATAATTCTCTTACTGTCATGCCATCCGTGAGATGCTTTT
CTGTGACTGGTGAGTACTCAACCAAGTCATTCTGAGAATAGTGTATGCGGCGACCGAGTTGCTCTTGCCC
GGCGTCAATACGGGATAATACCGCGCCACATAGCAGAACTTTAAAAGTGCTCATCATTGGAAAACGTTCT
TCGGGGCGTAAACTCTCAAGGATCTTACCGCTGTTGAGATCCAGTTCGATGTAACCCACTCGTGCACCCA
ACTGATCTTCAGCATCTTTTACTTTCACCAGCGTTTCTGGGTGAGCAAAAACAGGAAGGCAAAATGCCGC
AAAAAAGGGAATAAGGGCGACACGGAAATGTTGAATACTCATTTTAGCTTCCTTAGCTCCTGAAAATCTC
GATAACTCAAAAAATACGCCCGGTAGTGATCTTATTTCATTATGGTGAAAGTTGGAACCTCTTACGTGCC
GATCAAGTCAAAAGCCTCC
Features (pLannotate 1.2.2; 13 found; start..end, strand, type, name):
     70..477     +  promoter       TEF1 promoter: S. cerevisiae TEF1; promoter for EF-1α
    491..619     +  CDS            NS7B_SARS2: Experimental evidence at protein level: Swiss-Prot protein existence level 1. From Severe acute respiratory syndrome coronavirus 2 (2019-nCoV) (SARS-CoV-2).
    648..820     +  terminator     CYC1 terminator (fragment): S. cerevisiae CYC1; transcription terminator for CYC1
    856..1032    +  promoter       URA3 promoter (fragment): S. cerevisiae URA3
   1033..1836    +  CDS            URA3: orotidine-5'-phosphate decarboxylase, required for uracil biosynthesis; S. cerevisiae URA3; yeast auxotrophic marker, counterselectable with 5-fluoroorotic acid (5-FOA)
   1919..2901    -  rep_origin     2μ ori: yeast 2μ plasmid origin of replication
   2979..3008    +  terminator     T3Te terminator: phage T3 early transcription terminator
   3030..3617    +  rep_origin     ori: high-copy-number ColE1/pMB1/pBR322/pUC origin of replication
   3629..3656    -  terminator     T7Te terminator: phage T7 early transcription terminator
   3680..3871    -  CDS            rop: Rop protein, which maintains plasmids at low copy number; rop
   3872..4732    -  CDS            AmpR: β-lactamase; bla; confers resistance to ampicillin, carbenicillin, and related antibiotics
   4733..4835    -  promoter       cat promoter: promoter of the E. coli cat gene encoding chloramphenicol acetyltransferase
   4836..18      -  terminator     tonB terminator (across the origin): bidirectional E. coli tonB-P14 transcription terminator
