[The description below was written by a language model from this plasmid's Addgene catalogue record and pLannotate feature annotations shown in this document.]
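Description:
pGBW-m4046651 is an episomal yeast expression plasmid built to produce the SARS-CoV-2 accessory protein ORF7b in Saccharomyces cerevisiae. It is a shuttle vector. In E. coli it replicates from a high-copy ColE1/pUC-type origin and is selected with ampicillin through a β-lactamase gene, which the annotation places downstream of a cat promoter. In yeast it is maintained as a multicopy episome by the 2μ origin and selected by uracil prototrophy through the URA3 marker, which can also be counterselected with 5-fluoroorotic acid. The feature table also lists a short rop annotation next to AmpR, although the catalogue describes the plasmid as high copy. Phage T3Te and T7Te terminators flank the bacterial origin, and a tonB terminator spans the sequence origin; these presumably insulate the modules from read-through transcription.

The payload is a compact expression cassette in which the constitutive S. cerevisiae TEF1 promoter drives the ORF7b coding sequence, followed by a CYC1 terminator fragment. The open reading frame was made by gene synthesis and recoded for S. cerevisiae codon usage ("recode 1"), so it encodes the viral reference protein with a non-native nucleotide sequence. No epitope tags, fusion partners or reporters are annotated, so the protein appears to be expressed untagged.

The sequenced record is 4,849 nt, somewhat larger than the sum of the listed backbone and insert sizes. The depositor notes that its own NGS quality control may not cover the whole plasmid. The record gives the purpose only as yeast expression of ORF7b.
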