Addgene plasmid #149194: pGBW-m4046651
Purpose: Yeast Expression plasmid for SARS-CoV-2 ORF7b
Depositing lab: Ginkgo Bioworks & Benjie Chen. Depositing organization: Ginkgo Bioworks.
Backbone
  Vector backbone: AmpR; 2u URA3
  Backbone size w/o insert (bp): 4078
  Vector type: Yeast Expression
  Selectable markers: URA3
Growth in bacteria
  Bacterial resistance: Ampicillin, 100 μg/mL
  Growth temperature: 37°C
  Growth strain: DH5alpha
  Copy number: High Copy
Gene/Insert
  Gene/Insert name: SARS-CoV-2 ORF7b
  Species: S. cerevisiae (budding yeast); Severe acute respiratory syndrome coronavirus 2
  Insert size (bp): 125
  Mutation: Saccharomyces cerevisiae recode 1
  Entrez Gene: ORF7b (a.k.a. GU280_gp08)
  Promoter: pTEF1
  Cloning method: Unknown
Resource information
  A portion of this plasmid was derived from a plasmid made by: GinkgoBioworks
Depositor comments: NCBI Reference Sequence: YP_009725318.1. Created by gene synthesis with Not1 site. NGS used for QC was performed by Ginkgo and may not fully cover the entire plasmid.
How to cite: pGBW-m4046651 was a gift from Ginkgo Bioworks & Benjie Chen (Addgene plasmid # 149194 ; http://n2t.net/addgene:149194 ; RRID:Addgene_149194)
